Addgene plasmid #142446: TFORF0071
Purpose: Lentiviral vector for overexpressing transcription factor ORFs with unique 24-bp barcodes. Barcodes facilitate identification of transcription factors in pooled screens.
Depositing lab: Feng Zhang. Depositing organization: Broad Institute. Publication: A transcription factor atlas of directed differentiation. Joung J, Ma S, Tay T, Geiger-Schuller KR, Kirchgatterer PC, Verdine VK, Guo B, Arias-Garcia MA, Allen WE, Singh A, Kuksenko O, Abudayyeh OO, Gootenberg JS, Fu Z, Macrae RK, Buenrostro JD, Regev A, Zhang F. Cell. 2023 Jan 5;186(1):209-229.e26. doi: 10.1016/j.cell.2022.11.026. PubMed 36608654.
Backbone
  Vector backbone: pLX_TRC317
  Backbone manufacturer: Broad Institute Genetic Perturbation Platform
  Backbone size w/o insert (bp): 8264
  Vector type: Mammalian Expression, Lentiviral
  Selectable markers: Puromycin
Growth in bacteria
  Bacterial resistance: Ampicillin, 100 μg/mL
  Growth temperature: 37°C
  Growth strain: DH5alpha
  Copy number: High Copy
Gene/Insert
  Gene/Insert name: CSDE1
  Species: H. sapiens (human)
  Insert size (bp): 2543
  Entrez Gene: CSDE1 (a.k.a. D1S155E, UNR)
  Promoter: EF1a
  Cloning method: Unknown
  Sequencing primers: 5′ GGGTGGAGACTGAAGTTAGGCCAG; 3′ CACATAGCGTAAAAGGAGCAACATAG
Terms and licenses: Academic/Nonprofit Terms; Industry Terms: Not Available to Industry
Depositor comments: NM_001130523,ENST00000369530 . The transcription factor ORF portion of this plasmid was synthesized by Genewiz. Please test multiple small colonies in case of plasmid recombination. To make this collection available in a timely manner, a portion of this collection was not fully sequenced by Addgene. If an Addgene verified full plasmid sequence is not available, please contact us prior to placing an order to request the full sequence.
How to cite: TFORF0071 was a gift from Feng Zhang (Addgene plasmid # 142446 ; http://n2t.net/addgene:142446 ; RRID:Addgene_142446)
