[The description below was written by a language model from this plasmid's Addgene catalogue record and pLannotate feature annotations shown in this document.]
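Description:
TFORF0071 is a third-generation-style, self-inactivating lentiviral expression plasmid built on the pLX_TRC317 backbone, one member of a barcoded collection of transcription factor open reading frames intended for overexpression in mammalian cells. In bacteria it is maintained by a high-copy ColE1/pUC-type origin and selected with ampicillin through the β-lactamase gene. An f1 origin and remnants of a lac/lacZα cloning region flanked by T3 and T7 promoters are carried over from the parental vector. The depositor warns that the plasmid may recombine during propagation, which is common for LTR-containing vectors.

The viral genome is transcribed in packaging cells from an RSV promoter fused to a truncated HIV-1 5′ LTR, followed by the Ψ packaging signal, a gag fragment and the RRE for Rev-dependent nuclear export. Downstream, an SV40 early promoter drives puromycin N-acetyltransferase for selection of transduced cells, and a cPPT/CTS element aids nuclear import of the reverse-transcribed genome. The strong constitutive EF-1α promoter then drives the payload, human CSDE1 (also known as UNR), whose ORF was made by gene synthesis. The recorded insert is about 2.5 kb, somewhat longer than the roughly 2.3 kb annotated coding sequence. A WPRE after the ORF enhances transcript expression, and the cassette ends in a ΔU3 3′ LTR with an SV40 polyadenylation signal beyond it. The short U6 promoter fragment annotated between the ORF and WPRE is too small to be functional. The unique 24-bp barcode described in the catalogue entry is not annotated in the feature table, so its position is not stated. The barcode allows the ORF to be identified in pooled overexpression screens, such as directed-differentiation screens.
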