Features (pLannotate 1.2.2; 31 found; start..end, strand, type, name):
      1..1179    +  promoter       EF-1α promoter: strong constitutive promoter for human elongation factor EF-1α
   1334..3634    +  CDS            CSDE1 (sequence partly withheld): CSDE1_HUMAN - Also known as D1S155E, KIAA0885, NRU, UNR. Experimental evidence at protein level: Swiss-Prot protein existence level 1. (Microbial infection) Required for internal initiation of translation of human rhinovirus RNA. From Homo sapiens (Human).
   3650..3703    +  promoter       U6 promoter (fragment): RNA polymerase III promoter for human U6 snRNA
   3745..4333    +  misc_feature   WPRE: woodchuck hepatitis virus posttranscriptional regulatory element
   4384..4403    +  misc_feature   cPPT/CTS (fragment): central polypurine tract and central termination sequence of HIV-1
   4405..4638    +  LTR            3' LTR (ΔU3): self-inactivating 3' long terminal repeat (LTR) from HIV-1
   4716..4837    +  polyA_signal   SV40 poly(A) signal: SV40 polyadenylation signal
   4877..5012    +  rep_origin     SV40 ori: SV40 origin of replication
   5033..5051    -  promoter       T7 promoter: promoter for bacteriophage T7 RNA polymerase
   5059..5214    +  CDS            lacZα (fragment): LacZα fragment of β-galactosidase; lacZ fragment
   5219..5647    +  rep_origin     f1 ori (sequence partly withheld): f1 bacteriophage origin of replication; arrow indicates direction of (+) strand synthesis
   5700..5804    +  promoter       AmpR promoter: bla
   5805..6665    +  CDS            AmpR: β-lactamase; bla; confers resistance to ampicillin, carbenicillin, and related antibiotics
   6836..7424    +  rep_origin     ori: high-copy-number ColE1/pMB1/pBR322/pUC origin of replication
   7607..7699    +  CDS            lacI (fragment): lac repressor; lacI; The lac repressor binds to the lac operator to inhibit transcription in E. coli. This inhibition can be relieved by adding lactose or isopropyl-β-D-thiogalactopyranoside (IPTG).
   7712..7733    +  protein_bind   CAP binding site: CAP binding activates transcription in the presence of cAMP. E. coli catabolite activator protein
   7748..7778    +  promoter       lac promoter: promoter for the E. coli lac operon
   7782..7804    +  protein_bind   lac operator (fragment): The lac repressor binds to the lac operator to inhibit transcription in E. coli. This inhibition can be relieved by adding lactose or isopropyl-β-D-thiogalactopyranoside (IPTG). lac repressor encoded by lacI
   7847..7865    +  promoter       T3 promoter: promoter for bacteriophage T3 RNA polymerase
   7893..8119    +  promoter       RSV promoter: Rous sarcoma virus enhancer/promoter
   8120..8300    +  LTR            5' LTR (truncated): truncated 5' long terminal repeat (LTR) from HIV-1
   8347..8472    +  misc_feature   HIV-1 Ψ: packaging signal of human immunodeficiency virus type 1
   8456..8819    +  CDS            HIV-1 gag (fragment): gag protein from human immunodeficiency virus 1; gag
   8965..9198    +  misc_feature   RRE: The Rev response element (RRE) of HIV-1 allows for Rev-dependent mRNA export from the nucleus to the cytoplasm.
   9575..9601    +  CDS            Rev (fragment): human immunodeficiency virus 1 (HIV-1) Rev protein; rev; enhances nuclear export of unspliced and incompletely spliced viral mRNAs
   9608..9631    +  promoter       SV40 promoter (fragment): SV40 early promoter
   9632..9703    +  promoter       SV40 promoter (fragment): SV40 enhancer and early promoter
   9727..9862    +  rep_origin     SV40 ori: SV40 origin of replication
   9908..10504   +  CDS            PuroR (fragment): puromycin N-acetyltransferase; pac from Streptomyces; confers resistance to puromycin
  10553..10670   +  misc_feature   cPPT/CTS: central polypurine tract and central termination sequence of HIV-1
  10735..10801   +  CDS            small t antigen (fragment): SV40 (simian virus 40) small t antigen
>Addgene plasmid #142446 | TFORF0071 | addgene full sequence | sequence record 352984 | Addgene NGS Result
GGCTCCGGTGCCCGTCAGTGGGCAGAGCGCACATCGCCCACAGTCCCCGAGAAGTTGGGGGGAGGGGTCG
GCAATTGAACCGGTGCCTAGAGAAGGTGGCGCGGGGTAAACTGGGAAAGTGATGTCGTGTACTGGCTCCG
CCTTTTTCCCGAGGGTGGGGGAGAACCGTATATAAGTGCAGTAGTCGCCGTGAACGTTCTTTTTCGCAAC
GGGTTTGCCGCCAGAACACAGGTAAGTGCCGTGTGTGGTTCCCGCGGGCCTGGCCTCTTTACGGGTTATG
GCCCTTGCGTGCCTTGAATTACTTCCACCTGGCTGCAGTACGTGATTCTTGATCCCGAGCTTCGGGTTGG
AAGTGGGTGGGAGAGTTCGAGGCCTTGCGCTTAAGGAGCCCCTTCGCCTCGTGCTTGAGTTGAGGCCTGG
CCTGGGCGCTGGGGCCGCCGCGTGCGAATCTGGTGGCACCTTCGCGCCTGTCTCGCTGCTTTCGATAAGT
CTCTAGCCATTTAAAATTTTTGATGACCTGCTGCGACGCTTTTTTTCTGGCAAGATAGTCTTGTAAATGC
GGGCCAAGATCTGCACACTGGTATTTCGGTTTTTGGGGCCGCGGGCGGCGACGGGGCCCGTGCGTCCCAG
CGCACATGTTCGGCGAGGCGGGGCCTGCGAGCGCGGCCACCGAGAATCGGACGGGGGTAGTCTCAAGCTG
GCCGGCCTGCTCTGGTGCCTGGCCTCGCGCCGCCGTGTATCGCCCCGCCCTGGGCGGCAAGGCTGGCCCG
GTCGGCACCAGTTGCGTGAGCGGAAAGATGGCCGCTTCCCGGCCCTGCTGCAGGGAGCTCAAAATGGAGG
ACGCGGCGCTCGGGAGAGCGGGCGGGTGAGTCACCCACACAAAGGAAAAGGGCCTTTCCGTCCTCAGCCG
TCGCTTCATGTGACTCCACGGAGTACCGGGCGCCGTCCAGGCACCTCGATTAGTTCTCGAGCTTTTGGAG
TACGTCGTCTTTAGGTTGGGGGGAGGGGTTTTATGCGATGGAGTTTCCCCACACTGAGTGGGTGGAGACT
GAAGTTAGGCCAGCTTGGCACTTGATGTAATTCTCCTTGGAATTTGCCCTTTTTGAGTTTGGATCTTGGT
TCATTCTCAAGCCTCAGACAGTGGTTCAAAGTTTTTTTCTTCCATTTCAGGTGTCGTGAGGCTAGCACCG
CCACCATGGAGAACGTTTTTACTGTGTCATCAGATCCTCATCCCTCTCCTGCAGCCCCTCCTTCACTTTC
TTTACCCTTATCTTCATCTTCTACCTCATCTGGGACTAAAAAACAAAAGAGGACCCCAACTTATCAGAGA
TCTATGAGCTTTGATCCAAACCTTCTCCACAACAATGGACATAATGGGTACCCTAATGGTACTTCAGCAG
CACTGCGTGAAACTGGGGTTATTGAAAAACTGTTAACCTCTTACGGATTTATTCAGTGTTCAGAACGTCA
AGCTAGACTTTTCTTCCACTGTTCACAGTATAATGGCAACCTGCAAGACTTAAAAGTAGGAGATGATGTT
GAATTTGAAGTATCATCGGACCGACGGACTGGGAAACCCATTGCTGTTAAACTGGTGAAGATAAAACAAG
AAATCCTCCCTGAAGAACGAATGAATGGACAAGAAGTGTTTTATCTGACTTACACCCCTGAAGATGTCGA
AGGGAACGTTCAGCTGGAAACTGGAGATAAAATAAACTTTGTAATTGATAACAATAAACATACTGGTGCT
GTAAGTGCTCGCAACATTATGCTGTTGAAAAAGAAACAAGCCCGCTGTCAGGGAGTAGTTTGTGCCATGA
AGGAGGCATTTGGCTTTATTGAAAGAGGTGATGTTGTAAAAGAGATATTCTTTCACTATAGTGAATTTAA
GGGTGACTTAGAAACCTTACAGCCTGGCGATGATGTGGAATTCACAATCAAGGACAGAAATGGTAAAGAA
GTTGCAACAGATGTCAGACTATTGCCTCAAGGAACAGTCATTTTTGAAGATATCAGCATTGAACATTTTG
AAGGAACTGTAACCAAAGTTATCCCAAAAGTACCCAGTAAAAACCAGAATGACCCATTGCCAGGACGCAT
CAAAGTTGACTTTGTGATCCCTAAAGAACTTCCCTTTGGAGACAAAGATACGAAATCCAAGGTGACCCTG
CTGGAAGGTGACCATGTTAGGTTTAATATTTCAACAGACCGACGTGACAAATTAGAGCGAGCAACCAATA
TAGAAGTTCTGTCAAATACATTTCAGTTCACTAATGAA
[216 nt withheld, positions 2279-2494]
TCATTTCATTCCCATTCAGATCACCGTTTTCTGGGCACGGTAGAAAAAGAAGCCACTTTTTCCAATCCTA
AAACCACTAGCCCAAATAAAGGCAAAGAGAAGGAGGCTGAGGATGGCATTATTGCTTATGATGACTGTGG
GGTGAAACTGACTATTGCTTTTCAAGCCAAGGATGTGGAAGGATCTACTTCTCCTCAAATAGGAGATAAG
GTTGAATTTAGTATTAGTGACAAACAGAGGCCTGGACAGCAGGTTGCAACTTGTGTGCGACTTTTAGGTC
GTAATTCTAACTCCAAGAGGCTCTTGGGTTATGTGGCAACTCTGAAGGATAATTTTGGATTTATTGAAAC
AGCCAATCATGATAAGGAAATCTTTTTCCATTACAGTGAGTTCTCTGGTGATGTTGATAGCCTGGAACTG
GGGGACATGGTCGAGTATAGCTTGTCCAAAGGCAAAGGCAACAAAGTCAGTGCAGAAAAAGTGAACAAAA
CACACTCAGTGAATGGCATTACTGAGGAAGCTGATCCCACCATTTACTCTGGCAAAGTAATTCGCCCCCT
GAGGAGTGTTGATCCAACACAGACTGAGTACCAAGGAATGATTGAGATTGTGGAGGAGGGCGATATGAAA
GGTGAGGTCTATCCATTTGGCATCGTTGGGATGGCCAACAAAGGGGATTGCCTGCAGAAAGGGGAGAGCG
TCAAGTTCCAATTGTGTGTCCTGGGCCAAAATGCACAAACTATGGCTTACAACATCACACCCCTGCGCAG
GGCCACAGTGGAATGTGTGAAAGATCAGTTTGGCTTCATTAACTATGAAGTAGGAGATAGCAAGAAGCTC
TTTTTCCATGTGAAAGAAGTTCAGGATGGCATTGAGCTACAGGCAGGAGATGAGGTGGAGTTCTCAGTGA
TTCTTAATCAGCGCACTGGCAAGTGCAGCGCCTGTAATGTTTGGCGAGTCTGTGAGGGCCCCAAGGCTGT
TGCAGCTCCTCGACCTGATCGGTTGGTCAATCGCTTGAAGAATATCACTCTGGATGATGCCAGTGCTCCT
CGCCTAATGGTTCTTCGTCAGCCAAGGGGACCAGATAACTCAATGGGGTTTGGTGCAGAAAGAAAGATCC
GTCAAGCTGGTGTCATTGACTAGTAATGAACTAGTCCGTAACTTGAAAGTATTTCGATTTCTTGGCTTTA
TATATCTTGTGGAAAGGACGAAAATACACAAACCGATTTATTGACACGCGTTAAGTCGACAATCAACCTC
TGGATTACAAAATTTGTGAAAGATTGACTGGTATTCTTAACTATGTTGCTCCTTTTACGCTATGTGGATA
CGCTGCTTTAATGCCTTTGTATCATGCTATTGCTTCCCGTATGGCTTTCATTTTCTCCTCCTTGTATAAA
TCCTGGTTGCTGTCTCTTTATGAGGAGTTGTGGCCCGTTGTCAGGCAACGTGGCGTGGTGTGCACTGTGT
TTGCTGACGCAACCCCCACTGGTTGGGGCATTGCCACCACCTGTCAGCTCCTTTCCGGGACTTTCGCTTT
CCCCCTCCCTATTGCCACGGCGGAACTCATCGCCGCCTGCCTTGCCCGCTGCTGGACAGGGGCTCGGCTG
TTGGGCACTGACAATTCCGTGGTGTTGTCGGGGAAATCATCGTCCTTTCCTTGGCTGCTCGCCTGTGTTG
CCACCTGGATTCTGCGCGGGACGTCCTTCTGCTACGTCCCTTCGGCCCTCAATCCAGCGGACCTTCCTTC
CCGCGGCCTGCTGCCGGCTCTGCGGCCTCTTCCGCGTCTTCGCCTTCGCCCTCAGACGAGTCGGATCTCC
CTTTGGGCCGCCTCCCCGCGTCGACTTTAAGACCAATGACTTACAAGGCAGCTGTAGATCTTAGCCACTT
TTTAAAAGAAAAGGGGGGACTGGAAGGGCTAATTCACTCCCAACGAAGACAAGATCTGCTTTTTGCTTGT
ACTGGGTCTCTCTGGTTAGACCAGATCTGAGCCTGGGAGCTCTCTGGCTAACTAGGGAACCCACTGCTTA
AGCCTCAATAAAGCTTGCCTTGAGTGCTTCAAGTAGTGTGTGCCCGTCTGTTGTGTGACTCTGGTAACTA
GAGATCCCTCAGACCCTTTTAGTCAGTGTGGAAAATCTCTAGCAGTACGTATAGTAGTTCATGTCATCTT
ATTATTCAGTATTTATAACTTGCAAAGAAATGAATATCAGAGAGTGAGAGGAACTTGTTTATTGCAGCTT
ATAATGGTTACAAATAAAGCAATAGCATCACAAATTTCACAAATAAAGCATTTTTTTCACTGCATTCTAG
TTGTGGTTTGTCCAAACTCATCAATGTATCTTATCATGTCTGGCTCTAGCTATCCCGCCCCTAACTCCGC
CCATCCCGCCCCTAACTCCGCCCAGTTCCGCCCATTCTCCGCCCCATGGCTGACTAATTTTTTTTATTTA
TGCAGAGGCCGAGGCCGCCTCGGCCTCTGAGCTATTCCAGAAGTAGTGAGGAGGCTTTTTTGGAGGCCTA
GGGACGTACCCAATTCGCCCTATAGTGAGTCGTATTACGCGCGCTCACTGGCCGTCGTTTTACAACGTCG
TGACTGGGAAAACCCTGGCGTTACCCAACTTAATCGCCTTGCAGCACATCCCCCTTTCGCCAGCTGGCGT
AATAGCGAAGAGGCCCGCACCGATCGCCCTTCCCAACAGTTGCGCAGCCTGAATGGCGAATGGG
[124 nt withheld, positions 5219-5342]
C
[91 nt withheld, positions 5344-5434]
A
[49 nt withheld, positions 5436-5484]
CCTTTGACGTTGGAGTCCACGTTCTTT
[37 nt withheld, positions 5512-5548]
ACCCTATCTCGGTCTATTCTTTTGATTTATAAGGGATTTTGCCGATTTCGGCCTATTGGTTAAAAAATGA
GCTGATTTAACAAAAATTTAACGCGAATTTTAACAAAATATTAACGCTTACAATTTAGGTGGCACTTTTC
GGGGAAATGTGCGCGGAACCCCTATTTGTTTATTTTTCTAAATACATTCAAATATGTATCCGCTCATGAG
ACAATAACCCTGATAAATGCTTCAATAATATTGAAAAAGGAAGAGTATGAGTATTCAACATTTCCGTGTC
GCCCTTATTCCCTTTTTTGCGGCATTTTGCCTTCCTGTTTTTGCTCACCCAGAAACGCTGGTGAAAGTAA
AAGATGCTGAAGATCAGTTGGGTGCACGAGTGGGTTACATCGAACTGGATCTCAACAGCGGTAAGATCCT
TGAGAGTTTTCGCCCCGAAGAACGTTTTCCAATGATGAGCACTTTTAAAGTTCTGCTATGTGGCGCGGTA
TTATCCCGTATTGACGCCGGGCAAGAGCAACTCGGTCGCCGCATACACTATTCTCAGAATGACTTGGTTG
AGTACTCACCAGTCACAGAAAAGCATCTTACGGATGGCATGACAGTAAGAGAATTATGCAGTGCTGCCAT
AACCATGAGTGATAACACTGCGGCCAACTTACTTCTGACAACGATCGGAGGACCGAAGGAGCTAACCGCT
TTTTTGCACAACATGGGGGATCATGTAACTCGCCTTGATCGTTGGGAACCGGAGCTGAATGAAGCCATAC
CAAACGACGAGCGTGACACCACGATGCCTGTAGCAATGGCAACAACGTTGCGCAAACTATTAACTGGCGA
ACTACTTACTCTAGCTTCCCGGCAACAATTAATAGACTGGATGGAGGCGGATAAAGTTGCAGGACCACTT
CTGCGCTCGGCCCTTCCGGCTGGCTGGTTTATTGCTGATAAATCTGGAGCCGGTGAGCGTGGGTCTCGCG
GTATCATTGCAGCACTGGGGCCAGATGGTAAGCCCTCCCGTATCGTAGTTATCTACACGACGGGGAGTCA
GGCAACTATGGATGAACGAAATAGACAGATCGCTGAGATAGGTGCCTCACTGATTAAGCATTGGTAACTG
TCAGACCAAGTTTACTCATATATACTTTAGATTGATTTAAAACTTCATTTTTAATTTAAAAGGATCTAGG
TGAAGATCCTTTTTGATAATCTCATGACCAAAATCCCTTAACGTGAGTTTTCGTTCCACTGAGCGTCAGA
CCCCGTAGAAAAGATCAAAGGATCTTCTTGAGATCCTTTTTTTCTGCGCGTAATCTGCTGCTTGCAAACA
AAAAAACCACCGCTACCAGCGGTGGTTTGTTTGCCGGATCAAGAGCTACCAACTCTTTTTCCGAAGGTAA
CTGGCTTCAGCAGAGCGCAGATACCAAATACTGTTCTTCTAGTGTAGCCGTAGTTAGGCCACCACTTCAA
GAACTCTGTAGCACCGCCTACATACCTCGCTCTGCTAATCCTGTTACCAGTGGCTGCTGCCAGTGGCGAT
AAGTCGTGTCTTACCGGGTTGGACTCAAGACGATAGTTACCGGATAAGGCGCAGCGGTCGGGCTGAACGG
GGGGTTCGTGCACACAGCCCAGCTTGGAGCGAACGACCTACACCGAACTGAGATACCTACAGCGTGAGCT
ATGAGAAAGCGCCACGCTTCCCGAAGGGAGAAAGGCGGACAGGTATCCGGTAAGCGGCAGGGTCGGAACA
GGAGAGCGCACGAGGGAGCTTCCAGGGGGAAACGCCTGGTATCTTTATAGTCCTGTCGGGTTTCGCCACC
TCTGACTTGAGCGTCGATTTTTGTGATGCTCGTCAGGGGGGCGGAGCCTATGGAAAAACGCCAGCAACGC
GGCCTTTTTACGGTTCCTGGCCTTTTGCTGGCCTTTTGCTCACATGTTCTTTCCTGCGTTATCCCCTGAT
TCTGTGGATAACCGTATTACCGCCTTTGAGTGAGCTGATACCGCTCGCCGCAGCCGAACGACCGAGCGCA
GCGAGTCAGTGAGCGAGGAAGCGGAAGAGCGCCCAATACGCAAACCGCCTCTCCCCGCGCGTTGGCCGAT
TCATTAATGCAGCTGGCACGACAGGTTTCCCGACTGGAAAGCGGGCAGTGAGCGCAACGCAATTAATGTG
AGTTAGCTCACTCATTAGGCACCCCAGGCTTTACACTTTATGCTTCCGGCTCGTATGTTGTGTGGAATTG
TGAGCGGATAACAATTTCACACAGGAAACAGCTATGACCATGATTACGCCAAGCGCGCAATTAACCCTCA
CTAAAGGGAACAAAAGCTGGAGCTGCAAGCTTAATGTAGTCTTATGCAATACTCTTGTAGTCTTGCAACA
TGGTAACGATGAGTTAGCAACATGCCTTACAAGGAGAGAAAAAGCACCGTGCATGCCGATTGGTGGAAGT
AAGGTGGTACGATCGTGCCTTATTAGGAAGGCAACAGACGGGTCTGACATGGATTGGACGAACCACTGAA
TTGCCGCATTGCAGAGATATTGTATTTAAGTGCCTAGCTCGATACATAAACGGGTCTCTCTGGTTAGACC
AGATCTGAGCCTGGGAGCTCTCTGGCTAACTAGGGAACCCACTGCTTAAGCCTCAATAAAGCTTGCCTTG
AGTGCTTCAAGTAGTGTGTGCCCGTCTGTTGTGTGACTCTGGTAACTAGAGATCCCTCAGACCCTTTTAG
TCAGTGTGGAAAATCTCTAGCAGTGGCGCCCGAACAGGGACTTGAAAGCGAAAGGGAAACCAGAGGAGCT
CTCTCGACGCAGGACTCGGCTTGCTGAAGCGCGCACGGCAAGAGGCGAGGGGCGGCGACTGGTGAGTACG
CCAAAAATTTTGACTAGCGGAGGCTAGAAGGAGAGAGATGGGTGCGAGAGCGTCAGTATTAAGCGGGGGA
GAATTAGATCGCGATGGGAAAAAATTCGGTTAAGGCCAGGGGGAAAGAAAAAATATAAATTAAAACATAT
AGTATGGGCAAGCAGGGAGCTAGAACGATTCGCAGTTAATCCTGGCCTGTTAGAAACATCAGAAGGCTGT
AGACAAATACTGGGACAGCTACAACCATCCCTTCAGACAGGATCAGAAGAACTTAGATCATTATATAATA
CAGTAGCAACCCTCTATTGTGTGCATCAAAGGATAGAGATAAAAGACACCAAGGAAGCTTTAGACAAGAT
AGAGGAAGAGCAAAACAAAAGTAAGACCACCGCACAGCAAGCGGCCGCTGATCTTCAGACCTGGAGGAGG
AGATATGAGGGACAATTGGAGAAGTGAATTATATAAATATAAAGTAGTAAAAATTGAACCATTAGGAGTA
GCACCCACCAAGGCAAAGAGAAGAGTGGTGCAGAGAGAAAAAAGAGCAGTGGGAATAGGAGCTTTGTTCC
TTGGGTTCTTGGGAGCAGCAGGAAGCACTATGGGCGCAGCGTCAATGACGCTGACGGTACAGGCCAGACA
ATTATTGTCTGGTATAGTGCAGCAGCAGAACAATTTGCTGAGGGCTATTGAGGCGCAACAGCATCTGTTG
CAACTCACAGTCTGGGGCATCAAGCAGCTCCAGGCAAGAATCCTGGCTGTGGAAAGATACCTAAAGGATC
AACAGCTCCTGGGGATTTGGGGTTGCTCTGGAAAACTCATTTGCACCACTGCTGTGCCTTGGAATGCTAG
TTGGAGTAATAAATCTCTGGAACAGATTTGGAATCACACGACCTGGATGGAGTGGGACAGAGAAATTAAC
AATTACACAAGCTTAATACACTCCTTAATTGAAGAATCGCAAAACCAGCAAGAAAAGAATGAACAAGAAT
TATTGGAATTAGATAAATGGGCAAGTTTGTGGAATTGGTTTAACATAACAAATTGGCTGTGGTATATAAA
ATTATTCATAATGATAGTAGGAGGCTTGGTAGGTTTAAGAATAGTTTTTGCTGTACTTTCTATAGTGAAT
AGAGTTAGGCAGGGATATTCACCATTATCGTTTCAGACCCACCTCCCAACCCCGAGGGGACCCATGCATT
GCATCTCAATTAGTCAGCAACCAGGTGTGGAAAGTCCCCAGGCTCCCCAGCAGGCAGAAGTATGCAAAGC
ATGCGTCTCAATTAGTCAGCAACCATAGTCCCGCCCCTAACTCCGCCCATCCCGCCCCTAACTCCGCCCA
GTTCCGCCCATTCTCCGCCCCATGGCTGACTAATTTTTTTTATTTATGCAGAGGCCGAGGCCGCCTCGGC
CTCTGAGCTATTCCAGAAGTAGTGAGGAGGCTTTTTTGGAGGCCTAGGCTTTTGCAAAAAGCTTTCTAGA
GGTACCACCGGAGCTTACCATGACCGAGTACAAGCCCACGGTGCGCCTCGCCACCCGCGACGACGTCCCC
AGGGCCGTACGCACCCTCGCCGCCGCGTTCGCCGACTACCCCGCCACGCGCCACACCGTCGATCCGGACC
GCCACATCGAGCGGGTCACCGAGCTGCAAGAACTCTTCCTCACGCGCGTCGGGCTCGACATCGGCAAGGT
GTGGGTCGCGGACGACGGCGCCGCCGTGGCGGTCTGGACCACGCCGGAGAGCGTCGAAGCGGGGGCGGTG
TTCGCCGAGATCGGCCCGCGCATGGCCGAGTTGAGCGGTTCCCGGCTGGCCGCGCAGCAACAGATGGAAG
GCCTCCTGGCGCCGCACCGGCCCAAGGAGCCCGCGTGGTTCCTGGCCACCGTCGGCGTCTCGCCCGACCA
CCAGGGCAAGGGTCTGGGCAGCGCCGTCGTGCTCCCCGGAGTGGAGGCGGCCGAGCGCGCCGGGGTGCCC
GCCTTCCTGGAGACCTCCGCGCCCCGCAACCTCCCCTTCTACGAGCGGCTCGGCTTCACCGTCACCGCCG
ACGTCGAGGTGCCCGAAGGACCGCGCACCTGGTGCATGACCCGCAAGCCCGGTGCCAGTTAACGAATTCT
AGATCTTGAGACAAATGGCAGTATTCATCCACAATTTTAAAAGAAAAGGGGGGATTGGGGGGTACAGTGC
AGGGGAAAGAATAGTAGACATAATAGCAACAGACATACAAACTAAAGAATTACAAAAACAAATTACAAAA
ATTCAAAATTTTCGGGTTTATTACAGGGACAGCAGAGATCCACTTTGGCGCCGGCTCGAGGCCTGCAGGT
GCAAAGATGGATAAAGTTTTAAACAGAGAGGAATCTTTGCAGCTAATGGACCTTCTAGGTCTTGAAAGGA
GTGGGAATT
