>Addgene plasmid #142446 | TFORF0071 | depositor partial sequence | sequence record 279476 | Insert
ACCGCCACCATGGAGAACGTTTTTACTGTGTCATCAGATCCTCATCCCTCTCCTGCAGCCCCTCCTTCAC
TTTCTTTACCCTTATCTTCATCTTCTACCTCATCTGGGACTAAAAAACAAAAGAGGACCCCAACTTATCA
GAGATCTATGAGCTTTGATCCAAACCTTCTCCACAACAATGGACATAATGGGTACCCTAATGGTACTTCA
GCAGCACTGCGTGAAACTGGGGTTATTGAAAAACTGTTAACCTCTTACGGATTTATTCAGTGTTCAGAAC
GTCAAGCTAGACTTTTCTTCCACTGTTCACAGTATAATGGCAACCTGCAAGACTTAAAAGTAGGAGATGA
TGTTGAATTTGAAGTATCATCGGACCGACGGACTGGGAAACCCATTGCTGTTAAACTGGTGAAGATAAAA
CAAGAAATCCTCCCTGAAGAACGAATGAATGGACAAGAAGTGTTTTATCTGACTTACACCCCTGAAGATG
TCGAAGGGAACGTTCAGCTGGAAACTGGAGATAAAATAAACTTTGTAATTGATAACAATAAACATACTGG
TGCTGTAAGTGCTCGCAACATTATGCTGTTGAAAAAGAAACAAGCCCGCTGTCAGGGAGTAGTTTGTGCC
ATGAAGGAGGCATTTGGCTTTATTGAAAGAGGTGATGTTGTAAAAGAGATATTCTTTCACTATAGTGAAT
TTAAGGGTGACTTAGAAACCTTACAGCCTGGCGATGATGTGGAATTCACAATCAAGGACAGAAATGGTAA
AGAAGTTGCAACAGATGTCAGACTATTGCCTCAAGGAACAGTCATTTTTGAAGATATCAGCATTGAACAT
TTTGAAGGAACTGTAACCAAAGTTATCCCAAAAGTACCCAGTAAAAACCAGAATGACCCATTGCCAGGAC
GCATCAAAGTTGACTTTGTGATCCCTAAAGAACTTCCCTTTGGAGACAAAGATACGAAATCCAAGGTGAC
CCTGCTGGAAGGTGACCATGTTAGGTTTAATATTTCAACAGACCGACGTGACAAATTAGAGCGAGCAACC
AATATAGAAGTTCTGTCAAATACATTTCAGTTCACTAATGAA
[216 nt withheld, positions 1093-1308]
TCATTTCATTCCCATTCAGATCACCGTTTTCTGGGCACGGTAGAAAAAGAAGCCACTTTTTCCAATCCTA
AAACCACTAGCCCAAATAAAGGCAAAGAGAAGGAGGCTGAGGATGGCATTATTGCTTATGATGACTGTGG
GGTGAAACTGACTATTGCTTTTCAAGCCAAGGATGTGGAAGGATCTACTTCTCCTCAAATAGGAGATAAG
GTTGAATTTAGTATTAGTGACAAACAGAGGCCTGGACAGCAGGTTGCAACTTGTGTGCGACTTTTAGGTC
GTAATTCTAACTCCAAGAGGCTCTTGGGTTATGTGGCAACTCTGAAGGATAATTTTGGATTTATTGAAAC
AGCCAATCATGATAAGGAAATCTTTTTCCATTACAGTGAGTTCTCTGGTGATGTTGATAGCCTGGAACTG
GGGGACATGGTCGAGTATAGCTTGTCCAAAGGCAAAGGCAACAAAGTCAGTGCAGAAAAAGTGAACAAAA
CACACTCAGTGAATGGCATTACTGAGGAAGCTGATCCCACCATTTACTCTGGCAAAGTAATTCGCCCCCT
GAGGAGTGTTGATCCAACACAGACTGAGTACCAAGGAATGATTGAGATTGTGGAGGAGGGCGATATGAAA
GGTGAGGTCTATCCATTTGGCATCGTTGGGATGGCCAACAAAGGGGATTGCCTGCAGAAAGGGGAGAGCG
TCAAGTTCCAATTGTGTGTCCTGGGCCAAAATGCACAAACTATGGCTTACAACATCACACCCCTGCGCAG
GGCCACAGTGGAATGTGTGAAAGATCAGTTTGGCTTCATTAACTATGAAGTAGGAGATAGCAAGAAGCTC
TTTTTCCATGTGAAAGAAGTTCAGGATGGCATTGAGCTACAGGCAGGAGATGAGGTGGAGTTCTCAGTGA
TTCTTAATCAGCGCACTGGCAAGTGCAGCGCCTGTAATGTTTGGCGAGTCTGTGAGGGCCCCAAGGCTGT
TGCAGCTCCTCGACCTGATCGGTTGGTCAATCGCTTGAAGAATATCACTCTGGATGATGCCAGTGCTCCT
CGCCTAATGGTTCTTCGTCAGCCAAGGGGACCAGATAACTCAATGGGGTTTGGTGCAGAAAGAAAGATCC
GTCAAGCTGGTGTCATTGACTAGTAATGAACTAGTCCGTAACTTGAAAGTATTTCGATTTCTTGGCTTTA
TATATCTTGTGGAAAGGACGAAAATACACAAACCGATTTATTGAC
