>Addgene plasmid #142446 | TFORF0071 | depositor partial sequence | sequence record 279477 | Barcode
AAATACACAAACCGATTTATTGAC
